Addgene plasmid #79253: pAc5.1B-EGFP-DmNot11
Purpose: Expresses EGFP-tagged DmNot11 in S2 cells
Depositing lab: Elisa Izaurralde. Depositing organization: Max Planck Institute for Developmental Biology. Publication: NOT10 and C2orf29/NOT11 form a conserved module of the CCR4-NOT complex that docks onto the NOT1 N-terminal domain. Bawankar P, Loh B, Wohlbold L, Schmidt S, Izaurralde E. RNA Biol. 2013 Feb;10(2):228-44. doi: 10.4161/rna.23018. Epub 2013 Jan 9. PubMed 23303381.
Backbone
  Vector backbone: pAc5.1B-EGFP
  Backbone manufacturer: Invitrogen
  Backbone size w/o insert (bp): 6057
  Total vector size (bp): 6089
  Vector type: Schneider 2 cell Expression
Growth in bacteria
  Bacterial resistance: Ampicillin, 100 μg/mL
  Growth temperature: 37°C
  Growth strain: DH5alpha
  Copy number: Low Copy
Gene/Insert
  Gene/Insert name: DmNot11 (alt name: C2ORF29)
  Species: D. melanogaster (fly)
  Insert size (bp): 684
  GenBank ID: NM_138030
  Entrez Gene: Not11 (a.k.a. Dmel_CG13567, C2orf29, CG13567, Dmel\CG13567, NOT11)
  Promoter: Ac5 promoter
  Tag / fusion protein: EGFP (N terminal on backbone)
  Cloning method: Restriction Enzyme; 5′ cloning site PacI (not destroyed); 3′ cloning site XbaI (not destroyed)
  Sequencing primers: 5′ EGFP-forw; 3′ Bgh rev primer
Terms and licenses: Academic/Nonprofit Terms; Industry Terms: Not Available to Industry
How to cite: pAc5.1B-EGFP-DmNot11 was a gift from Elisa Izaurralde (Addgene plasmid # 79253 ; http://n2t.net/addgene:79253 ; RRID:Addgene_79253)
