[The description below was written by a language model from this plasmid's Addgene catalogue record and pLannotate feature annotations shown in this document.]
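Description:
pAc5.1B-EGFP-DmNot11 is a plasmid for expressing an EGFP-tagged CCR4-NOT subunit in Drosophila Schneider 2 (S2) cells. It is built on pAc5.1B-EGFP, a derivative of a commercial insect-cell expression backbone. It is propagated in E. coli through a ColE1/pUC-type origin and selected with ampicillin via the β-lactamase gene and its own promoter. The catalogue lists it as low copy, even though the annotated origin is of the high-copy type. No marker for selecting stable S2 lines is recorded, so the design fits transient transfection. A partial tetracycline-resistance fragment and a scrap of SV40 large T antigen sequence also appear in the feature table. These look like non-functional backbone remnants.

The expression cassette is driven by the strong constitutive Drosophila actin 5C (Ac5) promoter. It is followed by the EGFP coding sequence and, just downstream, the D. melanogaster Not11 open reading frame (CG13567, the fly orthologue of human C2orf29/CNOT11). The insert was cloned between PacI and XbaI sites, which places EGFP at the N terminus. The annotation tool labels the insert as a fragment of human CNOT11, which reflects homology rather than a human origin. A backbone V5 epitope sequence lies after the insert, but the record does not indicate whether it is translated in frame with the fusion. An SV40 polyadenylation signal closes the unit.

The catalogue's total size of 6089 bp disagrees with the 6,741 nt depositor sequence, which matches backbone plus insert. The associated publication examined how NOT10 and NOT11 form a module docking onto the NOT1 N-terminal domain, so the construct suits localisation and GFP-based co-immunoprecipitation studies of the deadenylase complex.
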