Features (pLannotate 1.2.2; 10 found; start..end, strand, type, name):
     56..2568    +  promoter       Ac5 promoter: Drosophila melanogaster actin 5C promoter
   2588..3304    +  CDS            EGFP: EGFP is a basic (constitutively fluorescent) green fluorescent protein published in 1996, derived from Aequorea victoria. It is reported to be a rapidly-maturing weak dimer with moderate acid sensitivity.
   3323..3973    +  CDS            CNOT11 (fragment): CNO11_HUMAN - Also known as C2orf29. Experimental evidence at protein level: Swiss-Prot protein existence level 1. Component of the CCR4-NOT complex which is one of the major cellular mRNA deadenylases and is linked to various cellular processes including bulk mRNA degradation, miRNA-mediated repression, translational repression during translational initiation and general transcription regulation. Additional complex functions may be a consequence of its influence on mRNA expression. Is required for the association of CNOT10 with the CCR4-NOT complex. Seems not to be required for complex deaden
   4026..4067    +  CDS            V5 tag: epitope tag from simian virus 5
   4167..4301    -  polyA_signal   SV40 poly(A) signal: SV40 polyadenylation signal
   4324..4408    -  CDS            large T antigen (fragment): large T antigen from SV40 (simian virus 40)
   4409..4879    +  CDS            TcR (fragment): tetracycline efflux protein; tet; confers resistance to tetracycline
   4923..5511    -  rep_origin     ori: high-copy-number ColE1/pMB1/pBR322/pUC origin of replication
   5682..6542    -  CDS            AmpR: β-lactamase; bla; confers resistance to ampicillin, carbenicillin, and related antibiotics
   6543..6647    -  promoter       AmpR promoter: bla
>Addgene plasmid #79253 | pAc5.1B-EGFP-DmNot11 | depositor full sequence | sequence record 148402 | pAc5.1B-EGFP-DmNot11 sequence 6741 bps
CTTCAAGGAATTAATTCTATATTCTAAAAACACAAATGATACTTCTAAAAAAAATCATGAATGGCATCAA
CTCTGAATCAAATCTTTGCAGATGCACCTACTTCTCATTTCCACTGTCACATCATTTTTCCAGATCTCGC
TGCCTGTTATGTGGCCCACAAACCAAGACACGTTTTATGGCCATTAAAGCTGGCTGATCGTCGCCAAACA
CCAAATACATATCAATATGTACATTCGAGAAAGAAGCGATCAAAGAAGCGTCTTCGGGCGAGTAGGAGAA
TGCGGAGGAGAAGGAGAACGAGCTGATCTAGTATCTCTCCACAATCCAATGCCAACTGACCAACTGGCCA
TATTCGGAGCAATTTGAAGCCAATTTCCATCGCCTGGCGATCGCTCCATTCTTGGCTATATGTTTTTCAC
CGTTCCCGGGGCCATTTTCAAAGACTCGTCGGTAAGATAAGATTGTGTCACTCGCTGTCTCTCTTCATTT
GTCGAAGAATGCTGAGGAATTTCGCGATGACGTCGGCGAGTATTTTGAAGAATGAGAATAATTTGTATTT
ATACGAAAATCAGTTAGTGGAATTTTCTACAAAAACATGTTATCTATAGATAATTTTGTTGCAAAATATG
TTGACTATGACAAAGATTGTATGTATATACCTTTAATGTATTCTCATTTTCTTATGTATTTATAATGGCA
ATGATGATACTGATGATATTTTAAGATGATGCCAGACCACAGGCTGATTTCTGCGTCTTTTGCCGAACGC
AGTGCATGTGCGGTTGTTGTTTTTTGGAATAGTTTCAATTTTCGGACTGTCCGCTTTGATTTCAGTTTCT
TGGCTTATTCAAAAAGCAAAGTAAAGCCAAAAAAGCGAGATGGCAATACCAAATGCGGCAAAACGGTAGT
GGAAGGAAAGGGGTGCGGGGCAGCGGAAGGAAGGGTGGGGCGGGGCGTGGCGGGGTCTGTGGCTGGGCGC
GACGTCACCGACGTTGGAGCCACTCCTTTGACCATGTGTGCGTGTGTGTATTATTCGTGTCTCGCCACTC
GCCGGTTGTTTTTTTCTTTTTATCTCGCTCTCTCTAGCGCCATCTCGTACGCATGCTCAACGCACCGCAT
GTTGCCGTGTCCTTTATGCGTCATTTTGGCTCGAAATAGGCAATTATTTAAACAAAGATTAGTCAACGAA
AACGCTAAAATAAATAAGTCTACAATATGGTTACTTATTGCCATGTGTGTGCAGCCAACGATAGCAACAA
AAGCAACAACACAGTGGCTTTCCCTCTTTCACTTTTTGTTTGCAAGCGCGTGCGAGCAAGACGGCACGAC
CGGCAAACGCAATTACGCTGACAAAGAGCAGACGAAGTTTTGGCCGAAAAACATCAAGGCGCCTGATACG
AATGCATTTGCAATAACAATTGCGATATTTAATATTGTTTATGAAGCTGTTTGACTTCAAAACACACAAA
AAAAAAAATAAAACAAATTATTTGAAAGAGAATTAGGAATCGGACAGCTTATCGTTACGGGCTAACAGCA
CACCGAGACGAAATAGCTTACCTGACGTCACAGCCTCTGGAAGAACTGCCGCCAAGCAGAGAGAGAGAGA
AAAAGAGGGAGAGCAGCTTAGACCGCATGTGCTTGTGTGTGAGGCGTCTCTCTCTTCGTCTCCTGTTTGC
GCAAACGCATAGACTGCACTGAGAAAATCGATTACCTATTTTTTATGAATGAATATTTGCACTATTACTA
TTCAAAACTATTAAGATAGCAATCACATTCAATAGCCAAATACTATACCACCTGAGCGATGCAACGAAAT
GATCAATTTGAGCAAAAATGCTGCATATTTAGGACGGCATCATTATAGAAATGCTTCTTGCTGTGTACTT
TTCTCTCGTCTGGCAGCTGTTTCGCCGTTATTGTTAAAACCGGCTTAAGTTAGGTGTGTTTTCTACGACT
AGTGATGCCCCTACTAGAAGATGTGTGTTGCACAAATGTCCCTGAATAACCAATTTGAAGTGCAGATAGC
AGTAAACGTAAGCTAATATGAATATTATTTAACTGTAATGTTTTAATATCGCTGGACATTACTAATAAAC
CCACTATAAACACATGTACATATGTATGTTTTGGCATACAATGAGTAGTTGGGGAAAAAATGTGTAAAAG
CACCGTGACCATCACAGCATAAAGATAACCAGCTGAAGTATCGAATATGAGTAACCCCCAAATTGAATCA
CATGCCGCAACTGATAGGACCCATGGAAGTACACTCTTCATGGCGATATACAAGACACACACAAGCACGA
ACACCCAGTTGCGGAGGAAATTCTCCGTAAATGAAAACCCAATCGGCGAACAATTCATACCCATATATGG
TAAAAGTTTTGAACGCGACTTGAGAGCGGAGAGCATTGCGGCTGATAAGGTTTTAGCGCTAAGCGGGCTT
TATAAAACGGGCTGCGGGACCAGTTTTCATATCACTACCGTTTGAGTTCTTGTGCTGTGTGGATACTCCT
CCCGACACAAAGCCGCTCCATCAGCCAGCAGTCGTCTAATCCAGAGACCCCGGATCGGGGTACCAACATG
GTGAGCAAGGGCGAGGAGCTGTTCACCGGGGTGGTGCCCATCCTGGTCGAGCTGGACGGCGACGTAAACG
GCCACAAGTTCAGCGTGTCCGGCGAGGGCGAGGGCGATGCCACCTACGGCAAGCTGACCCTGAAGTTCAT
CTGCACCACCGGCAAGCTGCCCGTGCCCTGGCCCACCCTCGTGACCACCCTGACCTACGGCGTGCAGTGC
TTCAGCCGCTACCCCGACCACATGAAGCAGCACGACTTCTTCAAGTCCGCCATGCCCGAAGGCTACGTCC
AGGAGCGCACCATCTTCTTCAAGGACGACGGCAACTACAAGACCCGCGCCGAGGTGAAGTTCGAGGGCGA
CACCCTGGTGAACCGCATCGAGCTGAAGGGCATCGACTTCAAGGAGGACGGCAACATCCTGGGGCACAAG
CTGGAGTACAACTACAACAGCCACAACGTCTATATCATGGCCGACAAGCAGAAGAACGGCATCAAGGTGA
ACTTCAAGATCCGCCACAACATCGAGGACGGCAGCGTGCAGCTCGCCGACCACTACCAGCAGAACACCCC
CATCGGCGACGGCCCCGTGCTGCTGCCCGACAACCACTACCTGAGCACCCAGTCCGCCCTGAGCAAAGAC
CCCAACGAGAAGCGCGATCACATGGTCCTGCTGGAGTTCGTGACCGCCGCCGGGATCACTCTCGGCATGG
ACGAGCTGTACAAGCCAAGCTTAATTAAGATGTTTCTGTCCATCGCCCCGCCCCTAATGGACTTCGAGGA
CGAGCTGCTCTGGATAAACCAGTCGAACAGCGACAAGGTGGAGATCATCTACGACAAGTCCAACTACATT
ACCCCCAACATAAAGCACCTCATCGAGCAGGCTTTTCTCCAGCCACTCAGCCTCCAGAACCAGCACATCC
TCTTCGACGACCTGCTGAAGCAGAACACGGACATTGCGCGCCAATATGGACTGACCCCGGACAAGCTACC
TCTGCTCGTGGAAAGCAATCCTCTCATCTCCATTGAGATCTTGCTAAGACTGATGACGACCTCCGACATA
ACTGAATACTTCAACGTGTTGGTCAACATGGACATAACACTTCACTCCATGGAGGTGGTCAACCGACTAA
CCACCTCCGGACCTTTGCCCACTGAGTTTATTCACCTATACATCAGCAATTGCATCTCGACTTGCGAAAC
AGTCAAGGACAAGTACATGCAGTCTCGCCTGGTGCGACTCGTTTGCGTATTTCTGCAGTCCTTGATTAGG
AACAAGATTGTGAACGTTAGGGAACTATTCATTGAAATCGAAGCCTTCTGCGTGGGTTTCAGCAAAATCA
AGGAGGCTGCTACCCTGTACCGGCTTATCAAACACTTGGAAACTGGGGAAAGCGCTCTGTCGTCCAACTC
CCTAGCTAAGTAGTCTAGAGGGCCCGCGGTTCGAAGGTAAGCCTATCCCTAACCCTCTCCTCGGTCTCGA
TTCTACGCGTACCGGTCATCATCACCATCACCATTGAGTTTAAACCCGCTGATCAGCCTCGACTGTGCCT
TCTAAGGCCTGAGCTCGCTGATCAGCCTCGATCGAGGATCCAGACATGATAAGATACATTGATGAGTTTG
GACAAACCACAACTAGAATGCAGTGAAAAAAATGCTTTATTTGTGAAATTTGTGATGCTATTGCTTTATT
TGTAACCATTATAAGCTGCAATAAACAAGTTAACAACAACAATTGCATTCATTTTATGTTTCAGGTTCAG
GGGGAGGTGTGGGAGGTTTTTTAAAGCAAGTAAAACCTCTACAAATGTGGTATGGCTGATTATGATCAGT
CGACCGATGCCCTTGAGAGCCTTCAACCCAGTCAGCTCCTTCCGGTGGGCGCGGGGCATGACTATCGTCG
CCGCACTTATGACTGTCTTCTTTATCATGCAACTCGTAGGACAGGTGCCGGCAGCGCTCTGGGTCATTTT
CGGCGAGGACCGCTTTCGCTGGAGCGCGACGATGATCGGCCTGTCGCTTGCGGTATTCGGAATCTTGCAC
GCCCTCGCTCAAGCCTTCGTCACTGGTCCCGCCACCAAACGTTTCGGCGAGAAGCAGGCCATTATCGCCG
GCATGGCGGCCGACGCGCTGGGCTACGTCTTGCTGGCGTTCGCGACGCGAGGCTGGATGGCCTTCCCCAT
TATGATTCTTCTCGCTTCCGGCGGCATCGGGATGCCCGCGTTGCAGGCCATGCTGTCCAGGCAGGTAGAT
GACGACCATCAGGGACAGCTTCAAGGATCGCTCGCGGCTCTTACCAGCCAGCAAAAGGCCAGGAACCGTA
AAAAGGCCGCGTTGCTGGCGTTTTTCCATAGGCTCCGCCCCCCTGACGAGCATCACAAAAATCGACGCTC
AAGTCAGAGGTGGCGAAACCCGACAGGACTATAAAGATACCAGGCGTTTCCCCCTGGAAGCTCCCTCGTG
CGCTCTCCTGTTCCGACCCTGCCGCTTACCGGATACCTGTCCGCCTTTCTCCCTTCGGGAAGCGTGGCGC
TTTCTCAATGCTCACGCTGTAGGTATCTCAGTTCGGTGTAGGTCGTTCGCTCCAAGCTGGGCTGTGTGCA
CGAACCCCCCGTTCAGCCCGACCGCTGCGCCTTATCCGGTAACTATCGTCTTGAGTCCAACCCGGTAAGA
CACGACTTATCGCCACTGGCAGCAGCCACTGGTAACAGGATTAGCAGAGCGAGGTATGTAGGCGGTGCTA
CAGAGTTCTTGAAGTGGTGGCCTAACTACGGCTACACTAGAAGGACAGTATTTGGTATCTGCGCTCTGCT
GAAGCCAGTTACCTTCGGAAAAAGAGTTGGTAGCTCTTGATCCGGCAAACAAACCACCGCTGGTAGCGGT
GGTTTTTTTGTTTGCAAGCAGCAGATTACGCGCAGAAAAAAAGGATCTCAAGAAGATCCTTTGATCTTTT
CTACGGGGTCTGACGCTCAGTGGAACGAAAACTCACGTTAAGGGATTTTGGTCATGAGATTATCAAAAAG
GATCTTCACCTAGATCCTTTTAAATTAAAAATGAAGTTTTAAATCAATCTAAAGTATATATGAGTAAACT
TGGTCTGACAGTTACCAATGCTTAATCAGTGAGGCACCTATCTCAGCGATCTGTCTATTTCGTTCATCCA
TAGTTGCCTGACTCCCCGTCGTGTAGATAACTACGATACGGGAGGGCTTACCATCTGGCCCCAGTGCTGC
AATGATACCGCGAGACCCACGCTCACCGGCTCCAGATTTATCAGCAATAAACCAGCCAGCCGGAAGGGCC
GAGCGCAGAAGTGGTCCTGCAACTTTATCCGCCTCCATCCAGTCTATTAATTGTTGCCGGGAAGCTAGAG
TAAGTAGTTCGCCAGTTAATAGTTTGCGCAACGTTGTTGCCATTGCTGCAGGCATCGTGGTGTCACGCTC
GTCGTTTGGTATGGCTTCATTCAGCTCCGGTTCCCAACGATCAAGGCGAGTTACATGATCCCCCATGTTG
TGCAAAAAAGCGGTTAGCTCCTTCGGTCCTCCGATCGTTGTCAGAAGTAAGTTGGCCGCAGTGTTATCAC
TCATGGTTATGGCAGCACTGCATAATTCTCTTACTGTCATGCCATCCGTAAGATGCTTTTCTGTGACTGG
TGAGTACTCAACCAAGTCATTCTGAGAATAGTGTATGCGGCGACCGAGTTGCTCTTGCCCGGCGTCAACA
CGGGATAATACCGCGCCACATAGCAGAACTTTAAAAGTGCTCATCATTGGAAAACGTTCTTCGGGGCGAA
AACTCTCAAGGATCTTACCGCTGTTGAGATCCAGTTCGATGTAACCCACTCGTGCACCCAACTGATCTTC
AGCATCTTTTACTTTCACCAGCGTTTCTGGGTGAGCAAAAACAGGAAGGCAAAATGCCGCAAAAAAGGGA
ATAAGGGCGACACGGAAATGTTGAATACTCATACTCTTCCTTTTTCAATATTATTGAAGCATTTATCAGG
GTTATTGTCTCATGAGCGGATACATATTTGAATGTATTTAGAAAAATAAACAAATAGGGGTTCCGCGCAC
ATTTCCCCGAAAAGTGCCACCTGACGTCTAAGAAACCATTATTATCATGACATTAACCTATAAAAATAGG
CGTATCACGAGGCCCTTTCGT
