>Addgene plasmid #79253 | pAc5.1B-EGFP-DmNot11 | addgene partial sequence | sequence record 153072 | EGFP-C 5'-CATGGTCCTGCTGGAGTTCGTG-3'
GCATGGACGAGCTGTACAAGCCAAGCTTAATTAAGATGTTTCTGTCCATCGCCCCGCCCCTAATGGACTT
CGAGGACGAGCTGCTCTGGATAAACCAGTCGAACAGCGACAAGGTGGAGATCATCTACGACAAGTCCAAC
TACATTACCCCCAACATAAAGCACCTCATCGAGCAGGCTTTTCTCCAGCCACTCAGCCTCCAGAACCAGC
ACATCCTCTTCGACGACCTGCTGAAGCAGAACACGGACATTGCGCGCCAATATGGACTGACCCCGGACAA
GCTACCTCTGCTCGTGGAAAGCAATCCTCTCATCTCCATTGAGATCTTGCTAAGACTGATGACGACCTCC
GACATAACTGAATACTTCAACGTGTTGGTCAACATGGACATAACACTTCACTCCATGGAGGTGGTCAACC
GACTAACCACCTCCGGACCTTTGCCCACTGAGTTTATTCACCTATACATCAGCAATTGCATCTCGACTTG
CGAAACAGTCAAGGACAAGTACATGCAGTCTCGCCTGGTGCGACTCGTTTGCGTATTTCTGCAGTCCTTG
ATTAGGAACAAGATTGTGAACGTTAGGGAACTATTCATTGAAATCGAAGCCTTCTGCGTGGGTTTCAGCA
AAATCAAGGAGGCTGCTACCCTGTACCGGCTTATCAAACACTTGGAAACTGGGGAAAGCGCTCTGTCGTC
CAACTCCCTAGCTAAGTAGTCTAGAGGGCCCGCGGTTCGAAGGTAAGCCTATCCCTAACCCTCTCCTCGG
TCTCGATTCTACGCGTACCGGTCATCATCACCATCACCATTGAGTTTAAACCCGCTGATCAGCCTCGACT
GTGCCTTCTAAGGCCTGAGCTCGCTGATCAGCCTCGATCGAGGATCCAGACATGATAAGATACATTGATG
AGTTTGGACAAACCACAACTAGAATGCAGTGAAAAAAATGCTTTATTTGTGAAATTTGTGATGCTATTGC
TTTATTTGTA
