>Addgene plasmid #79253 | pAc5.1B-EGFP-DmNot11 | addgene partial sequence | sequence record 153073 | EBV-rev 5'-GTGGTTTGTCCAAACTCATC-3'
GTCTGGATCCTCGATCGAGGCTGATCAGCGAGCTCAGGCCTTAGAAGGCACAGTCGAGGCTGATCAGCGG
GTTTAAACTCAATGGTGATGGTGATGATGACCGGTACGCGTAGAATCGAGACCGAGGAGAGGGTTAGGGA
TAGGCTTACCTTCGAACCGCGGGCCCTCTAGACTACTTAGCTAGGGAGTTGGACGACAGAGCGCTTTCCC
CAGTTTCCAAGTGTTTGATAAGCCGGTACAGGGTAGCAGCCTCCTTGATTTTGCTGAAACCCACGCAGAA
GGCTTCGATTTCAATGAATAGTTCCCTAACGTTCACAATCTTGTTCCTAATCAAGGACTGCAGAAATACG
CAAACGAGTCGCACCAGGCGAGACTGCATGTACTTGTCCTTGACTGTTTCGCAAGTCGAGATGCAATTGC
TGATGTATAGGTGAATAAACTCAGTGGGCAAAGGTCCGGAGGTGGTTAGTCGGTTGACCACCTCCATGGA
GTGAAGTGTTATGTCCATGTTGACCAACACGTTGAAGTATTCAGTTATGTCGGAGGTCGTCATCAGTCTT
AGCAAGATCTCAATGGAGATGAGAGGATTGCTTTCCACGAGCAGAGGTAGCTTGTCCGGGGTCAGTCCAT
ATTGGCGCGCAATGTCCGTGTTCTGCTTCAGCAGGTCGTCGAAGAGGATGTGCTGGTTCTGGAGGCTGAG
TGGCTGGAGAAAAGCCTGCTCGATGAGGTGCTTTATGTTGGGGGTAATGTAGTTGGACTTGTCGTAGATG
ATCTCCACCTTGTCGCTGTTCGACTGGTTTATCCAGAGCAGCTCGTCCTCGAAGTCCATTAGGGGCGGGG
CGATGGACAGAAACATCTTAATTAAGCTTGGCTTGTACAGCTCGTCCATGCCGAGAGTGATCCCGGCGGC
GGTCACGAACTCCAGCAGGACCATGTGATCGCGCTTCTCGTTGGGGTCTTTGCTCAGGGCGGACTGGGTG
CTCAGGTAGTGGTTGTC
